Addgene plasmid #178708: pAAV-VTKS3-TeTLc-P2A-mCherry
Purpose: AAV vector for Flp-dependent transgene expression of TeTLc-P2A-mCherry in neurons under the control of the hSyn1 promoter (Kugler et al 2003)
Depositing lab: Jordane Dimidschstein. Depositing organization: Broad Institute. Publication: A versatile viral toolkit for functional discovery in the nervous system. Pouchelon G, Vergara J, McMahon J, Gorissen BL, Lin JD, Vormstein-Schneider D, Niehaus JL, Burbridge TJ, Wester JC, Sherer M, Fernandez-Otero M, Allaway KC, Pelkey K, Chittajallu R, McBain CJ, Fan M, Nasse JS, Wildenberg GA, Fishell G, Dimidschstein J. Cell Rep Methods. 2022 May 26;2(6):100225. doi: 10.1016/j.crmeth.2022.100225. eCollection 2022 Jun 20. PubMed 35784651.
Backbone
  Vector backbone: pAAV-VTKS3
  Vector type: AAV
Growth in bacteria
  Bacterial resistance: Ampicillin, 100 μg/mL
  Growth temperature: 37°C
  Growth strain: NEB Stable
  Copy number: High Copy
Gene/Insert
  Gene/Insert name: TeTLc-P2A-mCherry
  Species: Synthetic
  Cloning method: Gibson Cloning
Terms and licenses: Academic/Nonprofit Terms; Industry Terms: Not Available to Industry
How to cite: pAAV-VTKS3-TeTLc-P2A-mCherry was a gift from Jordane Dimidschstein (Addgene plasmid # 178708 ; http://n2t.net/addgene:178708 ; RRID:Addgene_178708)
