[The description below was written by a language model from this plasmid's Addgene catalogue record and pLannotate feature annotations shown in this document.]
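Description:
pAAV-VTKS3-TeTLc-P2A-mCherry is an adeno-associated virus transfer plasmid built on the pAAV-VTKS3 backbone and designed for Flp recombinase-dependent expression of tetanus toxin light chain together with mCherry in neurons. In bacteria it is maintained as a high-copy plasmid through a ColE1/pUC-type origin and selected with ampicillin via the β-lactamase gene. An f1 origin and small remnants of pBR322 bom and rop sequences are also annotated in the backbone. AAV2 inverted terminal repeats flank the expression cassette and provide the signals for replication and packaging of the intervening DNA into recombinant AAV particles. The upstream repeat is detected only as short fragments in the annotation.

The cassette is driven by the human synapsin I promoter, which restricts expression to neurons. Downstream of it, the coding unit (TeTLc, a P2A peptide and mCherry) lies in the antisense orientation relative to the promoter, bracketed by two minimal FRT sites in opposite orientation, each adjacent to a fragment of the human β-globin intron. In this configuration no functional transcript should be made until Flp inverts the segment between the FRT sites, placing the open reading frame in the sense orientation. The exact role of the flanking intron fragments is not stated in the record. After inversion, ribosomal skipping at P2A yields separate toxin light chain and red fluorescent reporter proteins. A WPRE and bovine growth hormone polyadenylation signal follow to enhance transcript stability and processing. Because the tetanus toxin light chain is a zinc endopeptidase that cleaves synaptobrevin-2 and blocks neurotransmitter release, the vector is suited to silencing synaptic output from Flp-defined neuronal populations while marking them with mCherry.
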