Features (pLannotate 1.2.2; 20 found; start..end, strand, type, name):
     98..149     -  misc_feature   bom (fragment): basis of mobility region from pBR322
    168..623     +  rep_origin     f1 ori (sequence partly withheld): f1 bacteriophage origin of replication; arrow indicates direction of (+) strand synthesis
    624..673     -  misc_feature   bom (fragment): basis of mobility region from pBR322
    775..810     -  CDS            rop (fragment): Rop protein, which maintains plasmids at low copy number; rop
    905..1009    +  promoter       AmpR promoter: bla
   1010..1870    +  CDS            AmpR: β-lactamase; bla; confers resistance to ampicillin, carbenicillin, and related antibiotics
   2041..2629    +  rep_origin     ori: high-copy-number ColE1/pMB1/pBR322/pUC origin of replication
   2702..2729    +  repeat_region  AAV2 ITR (fragment): inverted terminal repeat of adeno-associated virus serotype 2 inverted
   2758..2785    +  repeat_region  AAV2 ITR (fragment): inverted terminal repeat of adeno-associated virus serotype 2 inverted
   2848..3295    +  promoter       hSyn promoter: human synapsin I promoter; confers neuron-specific expression (Kügler et al., 2003)
   3319..3352    +  protein_bind   FRT (minimal): supports FLP-mediated excision but not integration (Turan and Bode, 2011) FLP recombinase from the Saccharomyces cerevisiae 2μ plasmid
   3353..3402    -  intron         β-globin intron (fragment): internally truncated intron from human β-globin
   3460..4166    -  CDS            mCherry (fragment): monomeric derivative of DsRed fluorescent protein (Shaner et al., 2004) mammalian codon-optimized
   4168..4223    -  CDS            P2A (fragment): 2A peptide from porcine teschovirus-1 polyprotein Eukaryotic ribosomes fail to insert a peptide bond between the Gly and Pro residues, yielding separate polypeptides.
   4233..5603    -  CDS            tetX (fragment): TETX_CLOTE - Experimental evidence at protein level: Swiss-Prot protein existence level 1. Tetanus toxin acts by inhibiting neurotransmitter release. It binds to peripheral neuronal synapses, is internalized and moves by retrograde transport up the axon into the spinal cord where it can move between postsynaptic and presynaptic neurons. It inhibits neurotransmitter release by acting as a zinc endopeptidase that catalyzes the hydrolysis of the '76-Gln-|-Phe-77' bond of synaptobrevin-2. From Clostridium tetani (strain Massachusetts / E88).
   5621..5654    -  protein_bind   FRT (minimal): supports FLP-mediated excision but not integration (Turan and Bode, 2011) FLP recombinase from the Saccharomyces cerevisiae 2μ plasmid
   5655..5705    -  intron         β-globin intron (fragment): internally truncated intron from human β-globin
   5747..6335    +  misc_feature   WPRE: woodchuck hepatitis virus posttranscriptional regulatory element
   6343..6567    +  polyA_signal   bGH poly(A) signal: bovine growth hormone polyadenylation signal
   6569..93      +  repeat_region  AAV2 ITR (across the origin): inverted terminal repeat of adeno-associated virus serotype 2 inverted
>Addgene plasmid #178708 | pAAV-VTKS3-TeTLc-P2A-mCherry | addgene full sequence | sequence record 354867 | Addgene NGS Result
CGCTCACTGAGGCCGGGCGACCAAAGGTCGCCCGACGCCCGGGCTTTGCCCGGGCGGCCTCAGTGAGCGA
GCGAGCGCGCAGCTGCCTGCAGGGGCGCCTGATGCGGTATTTTCTCCTTACGCATCTGTGCGGTATTTCA
CACCGCATA
[95 nt withheld, positions 150-244]
T
[46 nt withheld, positions 246-291]
C
[141 nt withheld, positions 293-433]
CCTTTGACGTTGGAGTCCACGTTCTTT
[37 nt withheld, positions 461-497]
ACTCTATCTCGGGCTATTCTTTTGATTTATAAGGGATTTTGCCGATTTCGGTCTATTGGTTAAAAAATGA
GCTGATTTAACAAAAATTTAACGCGAATTTTAACAAAATATTAACGTTTACAATTTTATGGTGCACTCTC
AGTACAATCTGCTCTGATGCCGCATAGTTAAGCCAGCCCCGACACCCGCCAACACCCGCTGACGCGCCCT
GACGGGCTTGTCTGCTCCCGGCATCCGCTTACAGACAAGCTGTGACCGTCTCCGGGAGCTGCATGTGTCA
GAGGTTTTCACCGTCATCACCGAAACGCGCGAGACGAAAGGGCCTCGTGATACGCCTATTTTTATAGGTT
AATGTCATGATAATAATGGTTTCTTAGACGTCAGGTGGCACTTTTCGGGGAAATGTGCGCGGAACCCCTA
TTTGTTTATTTTTCTAAATACATTCAAATATGTATCCGCTCATGAGACAATAACCCTGATAAATGCTTCA
ATAATATTGAAAAAGGAAGAGTATGAGTATTCAACATTTCCGTGTCGCCCTTATTCCCTTTTTTGCGGCA
TTTTGCCTTCCTGTTTTTGCTCACCCAGAAACGCTGGTGAAAGTAAAAGATGCTGAAGATCAGTTGGGTG
CACGAGTGGGTTACATCGAACTGGATCTCAACAGCGGTAAGATCCTTGAGAGTTTTCGCCCCGAAGAACG
TTTTCCAATGATGAGCACTTTTAAAGTTCTGCTATGTGGCGCGGTATTATCCCGTATTGACGCCGGGCAA
GAGCAACTCGGTCGCCGCATACACTATTCTCAGAATGACTTGGTTGAGTACTCACCAGTCACAGAAAAGC
ATCTTACGGATGGCATGACAGTAAGAGAATTATGCAGTGCTGCCATAACCATGAGTGATAACACTGCGGC
CAACTTACTTCTGACAACGATCGGAGGACCGAAGGAGCTAACCGCTTTTTTGCACAACATGGGGGATCAT
GTAACTCGCCTTGATCGTTGGGAACCGGAGCTGAATGAAGCCATACCAAACGACGAGCGTGACACCACGA
TGCCTGTAGCAATGGCAACAACGTTGCGCAAACTATTAACTGGCGAACTACTTACTCTAGCTTCCCGGCA
ACAATTAATAGACTGGATGGAGGCGGATAAAGTTGCAGGACCACTTCTGCGCTCGGCCCTTCCGGCTGGC
TGGTTTATTGCTGATAAATCTGGAGCCGGTGAGCGTGGGTCTCGCGGTATCATTGCAGCACTGGGGCCAG
ATGGTAAGCCCTCCCGTATCGTAGTTATCTACACGACGGGGAGTCAGGCAACTATGGATGAACGAAATAG
ACAGATCGCTGAGATAGGTGCCTCACTGATTAAGCATTGGTAACTGTCAGACCAAGTTTACTCATATATA
CTTTAGATTGATTTAAAACTTCATTTTTAATTTAAAAGGATCTAGGTGAAGATCCTTTTTGATAATCTCA
TGACCAAAATCCCTTAACGTGAGTTTTCGTTCCACTGAGCGTCAGACCCCGTAGAAAAGATCAAAGGATC
TTCTTGAGATCCTTTTTTTCTGCGCGTAATCTGCTGCTTGCAAACAAAAAAACCACCGCTACCAGCGGTG
GTTTGTTTGCCGGATCAAGAGCTACCAACTCTTTTTCCGAAGGTAACTGGCTTCAGCAGAGCGCAGATAC
CAAATACTGTTCTTCTAGTGTAGCCGTAGTTAGGCCACCACTTCAAGAACTCTGTAGCACCGCCTACATA
CCTCGCTCTGCTAATCCTGTTACCAGTGGCTGCTGCCAGTGGCGATAAGTCGTGTCTTACCGGGTTGGAC
TCAAGACGATAGTTACCGGATAAGGCGCAGCGGTCGGGCTGAACGGGGGGTTCGTGCACACAGCCCAGCT
TGGAGCGAACGACCTACACCGAACTGAGATACCTACAGCGTGAGCTATGAGAAAGCGCCACGCTTCCCGA
AGGGAGAAAGGCGGACAGGTATCCGGTAAGCGGCAGGGTCGGAACAGGAGAGCGCACGAGGGAGCTTCCA
GGGGGAAACGCCTGGTATCTTTATAGTCCTGTCGGGTTTCGCCACCTCTGACTTGAGCGTCGATTTTTGT
GATGCTCGTCAGGGGGGCGGAGCCTATGGAAAAACGCCAGCAACGCGGCCTTTTTACGGTTCCTGGCCTT
TTGCTGGCCTTTTGCTCACATGTCCTGCAGGCAGCTGCGCGCTCGCTCGCTCACTGAGGCCGCCCGGGCG
TCGGGCGACCTTTGGTCGCCCGGCCTCAGTGAGCGAGCGAGCGCGCAGAGAGGGAGTGGCCAACTCCATC
ACTAGGGGTTCCTGCTAGACTGCAGAGGGCCCTGCGTATGAGTGCAAGTGGGTTTTAGGACCAGGATGAG
GCGGGGTGGGGGTGCCTACCTGACGACCGACCCCGACCCACTGGACAAGCACCCAACCCCCATTCCCCAA
ATTGCGCATCCCCTATCAGAGAGGGGGAGGGGAAACAGGATGCGGCGAGGCGCGTGCGCACTGCCAGCTT
CAGCACCGCGGACAGTGCCTTCGCCCCCGCCTGGCGGCGCGCGCCACCGCCGCCTCAGCACTGAAGGCGC
GCTGACGTCACTCGCCGGTCCCCCGCAAACTCCCCTTCCCGGCCACCTTGGTCGCGTCCGCGCCGCCGCC
GGCCCAGCCGGACCGCACCACGCGAGGCGCGAGATAGGGGGGCACGGGCGCGACCATCTGCGCTGCGGCG
CCGGCGACTCAGCGCTGCCTCAGTCTGCGGTGGGCAGCGGAGGAGTCGTGTCGTGCCTGAGAGCGCAGTC
AGATATCGTTTAAACTCCGGAGAAGTTCCTATTCTCTAGAAAGTATAGGAACTTCGCAGAATGGTAGCTG
GATTGTAGCTGCTATTAGCAATATGAAACCTCTTAGAAGTTCCTATTCTTCAAAAGGTATAGGAACTTCA
ACGCGCCCTAGAATTCGCGCCTTACTTGTACAGCTCGTCCATGCCGCCGGTGGAGTGGCGGCCCTCGGCG
CGTTCGTACTGTTCCACGATGGTGTAGTCCTCGTTGTGGGAGGTGATGTCCAACTTGATGTTGACGTTGT
AGGCGCCGGGCAGCTGCACGGGCTTCTTGGCCTTGTAGGTGGTCTTGACCTCAGCGTCGTAGTGGCCGCC
GTCCTTCAGCTTCAGCCTCTGCTTGATCTCGCCCTTCAGGGCGCCGTCCTCGGGGTACATCCGCTCGGAG
GAGGCCTCCCAGCCCATGGTCTTCTTCTGCATTACGGGGCCGTCGGAGGGGAAGTTGGTGCCGCGCAGCT
TCACCTTGTAGATGAACTCGCCGTCCTGCAGGGAGGAGTCCTGGGTCACGGTCACCACGCCGCCGTCCTC
GAAGTTCATCACGCGCTCCCACTTGAAGCCCTCGGGGAAGGACAGCTTCAAGTAGTCGGGGATGTCGGCG
GGGTGCTTCACGTAGGCCTTGGAGCCGTACATGAACTGAGGGGACAGGATGTCCCAGGCGAAGGGCAGGG
GGCCACCCTTGGTCACCTTCAGCTTGGCGGTCTGGGTGCCCTCGTAGGGGCGGCCCTCGCCCTCGCCCTC
GATCTCGAACTCGTGGCCGTTCACGGAGCCCTCCATGTGCACCTTGAAGCGCATGAACTCCTTGATGATG
GCCATGTTATCCTCCTCGCCCTTGCTCACGGGACCGGGGTTTTCTTCCACGTCTCCTGCTTGCTTTAACA
GAGAGAAGTTCGTGGCTCCGCTTCCAGCGGTACGGTTGTACAGGTTTTCACGGATGTTGGTCGGCGGGAT
GATTTTTTTGCACAGACCGATCAGTTTGGAAACCAGACCGGAACCGTCGACGTTCCTAAAGGCGTTAGTG
TTCACCCTCATGTTCTGGCCCTTATACTCGGACTTCAGATCCTTGGACTCTATGTTAAAGCCCTCAGTAT
CGTTATATATAGTATCATCCAGCAGGTTAGGTATCTTCACAGGATCGTGGTTCATGGAAAAATAGCTTAA
GCGAGTCTTTATGTTAAACTTCTTGCCCAGCTCTATCTCAGTAAAGCCATACATTATGGAGTTATACAGT
ATCTGAAACTTATCCTCGTTCACTATATACTGGCCGTTGGAATCCTTATCAAACTGATACTTCTGCTGAT
AGATCTGTTTGTAGGAGTCGATGTCGATGTTCGGGTCGTTGCAGGAGGTAACCTGGGACAGTTTGTTAGC
GATAGCTTTGTAGTCGTTCAGGGTTTTTTCGTACAGGTCGTTTTTGATATCGATGGAGATCAGGTTAGCG
TCCTGACCACCGAAGGTGAAGAGCTCTTCAGCGGAGATCGGGTAGGTGTGCTGCATGTAGATTTCCTGTT
TGGACGGGATGATTTCGTGGGAGGAAACCTGCATGCCGTACAGACCGTGCAGAACGTGGATCAGTTCGTG
CATCAGCAGCAGAGCCGGGTCCTGGAAGTATTTGGATTTACCGATGGTCAGGGAGGTGATGTTTTCGATA
ACGTTGTCGAAGGTCGGTACGTATTCCGGGCAGAAAGCCATCTGCATGATGGAACCGAAACCGTCACGGC
ACGGGAAGTAGTTTTTGTTGTCAACACGCAGAACGATACCACGAACTTCGTTTTTGTTCAGAACCGGACC
CGGACCGAAGATGATCAGGTTGGTCAGCATAGCGGATTTGGTGGTAGCACCGGACGGATCCTGTTCCAGC
AGGTTGAAGGAAACGGAGTTGGAGTTGGTGTCGAATTTGTCCAGCAGGGAGTAGGAGTTACCCAGGTACG
GGATAGCGTTGATGATTTTGTCCAGCAGAGCTTCACCAGCAACGTTGTTTTTGATACGGTTGAACAGTTT
AACCATGGTCTGCAGGAAACGGTCTTTGTCGGAGTCGGTACGCAGGTAGTTCGGGTCGTAGTATTCGGAA
GCACCTTCGATCAGGGAGGACGGCGGGTTGAAGTCTTCCGGTTTGGTACCAAATTCGTAACGTTCCGGAA
CGATCCAGATACGGTCGGTGATTTTGAAGGCTTTGTAGTAGATGTCTAGACCTTTGCAGTACGGCGGTTC
CATCATGATGATGGTGTCGTTGTTAACCGGGTCGGAGTAACGGAAGTTGTTGATGGTGATCGGCATGGTG
GCGGCTAGCTAGCGAAGTTCCTATACTTTCTAGAGAATAGGAACTTCTTGCCTTAACCCAGAAATTATCA
CTGTTATTCTTTAGAATGGTGCAAAGAGAAGTTCCTATACCTTTTGAAGAATAGGAACTTCGGCGCGCCA
ATCAACCTCTGGATTACAAAATTTGTGAAAGATTGACTGGTATTCTTAACTATGTTGCTCCTTTTACGCT
ATGTGGATACGCTGCTTTAATGCCTTTGTATCATGCTATTGCTTCCCGTATGGCTTTCATTTTCTCCTCC
TTGTATAAATCCTGGTTGCTGTCTCTTTATGAGGAGTTGTGGCCCGTTGTCAGGCAACGTGGCGTGGTGT
GCACTGTGTTTGCTGACGCAACCCCCACTGGTTGGGGCATTGCCACCACCTGTCAGCTCCTTTCCGGGAC
TTTCGCTTTCCCCCTCCCTATTGCCACGGCGGAACTCATCGCCGCCTGCCTTGCCCGCTGCTGGACAGGG
GCTCGGCTGTTGGGCACTGACAATTCCGTGGTGTTGTCGGGGAAGCTGACGTCCTTTCCATGGCTGCTCG
CCTGTGTTGCCACCTGGATTCTGCGCGGGACGTCCTTCTGCTACGTCCCTTCGGCCCTCAATCCAGCGGA
CCTTCCTTCCCGCGGCCTGCTGCCGGCTCTGCGGCCTCTTCCGCGTCTTCGCCTTCGCCCTCAGACGAGT
CGGATCTCCCTTTGGGCCGCCTCCCCGCCTGGATCCTGTGCCTTCTAGTTGCCAGCCATCTGTTGTTTGC
CCCTCCCCCGTGCCTTCCTTGACCCTGGAAGGTGCCACTCCCACTGTCCTTTCCTAATAAAATGAGGAAA
TTGCATCGCATTGTCTGAGTAGGTGTCATTCTATTCTGGGGGGTGGGGTGGGGCAGGACAGCAAGGGGGA
GGATTGGGAAGACAATAGCAGGCATGCTGGGGATGCGGTGGGCTCTATGGCAGGAACCCCTAGTGATGGA
GTTGGCCACTCCCTCTCTGCGCGCTCGCT
